Addgene plasmid #143137: TFORF1596
Purpose: Lentiviral vector for overexpressing transcription factor ORFs with unique 24-bp barcodes. Barcodes facilitate identification of transcription factors in pooled screens.
Depositing lab: Feng Zhang. Depositing organization: Broad Institute. Publication: A transcription factor atlas of directed differentiation. Joung J, Ma S, Tay T, Geiger-Schuller KR, Kirchgatterer PC, Verdine VK, Guo B, Arias-Garcia MA, Allen WE, Singh A, Kuksenko O, Abudayyeh OO, Gootenberg JS, Fu Z, Macrae RK, Buenrostro JD, Regev A, Zhang F. Cell. 2023 Jan 5;186(1):209-229.e26. doi: 10.1016/j.cell.2022.11.026. PubMed 36608654.
Backbone
  Vector backbone: pLX_TRC317
  Backbone manufacturer: Broad Institute Genetic Perturbation Platform
  Backbone size w/o insert (bp): 8264
  Vector type: Mammalian Expression, Lentiviral
  Selectable markers: Puromycin
Growth in bacteria
  Bacterial resistance: Ampicillin, 100 μg/mL
  Growth temperature: 37°C
  Growth strain: NEB Stable
  Copy number: High Copy
Gene/Insert
  Gene/Insert name: ZNF195
  Species: H. sapiens (human)
  Insert size (bp): 1775
  Entrez Gene: ZNF195 (a.k.a. DKFZp666D035)
  Promoter: EF1a
  Cloning method: Unknown
  Sequencing primers: 5′ GGGTGGAGACTGAAGTTAGGCCAG; 3′ CACATAGCGTAAAAGGAGCAACATAG
Terms and licenses: Academic/Nonprofit Terms; Industry Terms: Not Available to Industry
Depositor comments: NM_007152,ENST00000354599 . The transcription factor ORF portion of this plasmid was synthesized by Genewiz. Please test multiple small colonies in case of plasmid recombination. To make this collection available in a timely manner, a portion of this collection was not fully sequenced by Addgene. If an Addgene verified full plasmid sequence is not available, please contact us prior to placing an order to request the full sequence.
How to cite: TFORF1596 was a gift from Feng Zhang (Addgene plasmid # 143137 ; http://n2t.net/addgene:143137 ; RRID:Addgene_143137)
