[The description below was written by a language model from this plasmid's Addgene catalogue record and pLannotate feature annotations shown in this document.]
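Description:
TFORF1596 is a third-generation-style, self-inactivating lentiviral expression plasmid built on the pLX_TRC317 backbone and carrying the human zinc-finger gene ZNF195 as its open reading frame. It belongs to a barcoded transcription factor ORF collection in which each construct pairs one factor with a unique 24-bp barcode, so that the factors present in a cell population can be identified by barcode readout in pooled overexpression screens, such as those used to study directed differentiation. In bacteria the plasmid is maintained by a high-copy ColE1/pUC-type origin and selected through the β-lactamase (AmpR) gene. An f1 origin and remnants of a lac/T7/T3 cloning region are also present. The depositor warns that the plasmid may recombine, as is common for LTR-containing vectors.

The viral genome is transcribed from an RSV promoter fused to a truncated HIV-1 5' LTR, followed by the Ψ packaging signal, a gag fragment and the RRE for Rev-dependent export. The 3' LTR carries the ΔU3 deletion, which inactivates LTR promoter activity after integration. Within the transfer cassette, an SV40 early promoter drives puromycin N-acetyltransferase for selection of transduced mammalian cells, and a cPPT/CTS element aids nuclear import. The strong constitutive EF-1α promoter then drives ZNF195, with a downstream WPRE to boost transcript stability and expression. The annotation tool matched only about 1.06 kb of the stated 1,775-bp insert to ZNF195, and it does not annotate the barcode. The barcode may lie in the unannotated stretch between the ORF and the WPRE, but the record does not give its position.
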