Features (pLannotate 1.2.2; 31 found; start..end, strand, type, name):
      5..231     +  promoter       RSV promoter: Rous sarcoma virus enhancer/promoter
    232..412     +  LTR            5' LTR (truncated): truncated 5' long terminal repeat (LTR) from HIV-1
    459..584     +  misc_feature   HIV-1 Ψ: packaging signal of human immunodeficiency virus type 1
    568..931     +  CDS            HIV-1 gag (fragment): gag protein from human immunodeficiency virus 1; gag
   1077..1310    +  misc_feature   RRE: The Rev response element (RRE) of HIV-1 allows for Rev-dependent mRNA export from the nucleus to the cytoplasm.
   1687..1713    +  CDS            Rev (fragment): human immunodeficiency virus 1 (HIV-1) Rev protein; rev; enhances nuclear export of unspliced and incompletely spliced viral mRNAs
   1720..1743    +  promoter       SV40 promoter (fragment): SV40 early promoter
   1744..1815    +  promoter       SV40 promoter (fragment): SV40 enhancer and early promoter
   1839..1974    +  rep_origin     SV40 ori: SV40 origin of replication
   2020..2616    +  CDS            PuroR (fragment): puromycin N-acetyltransferase; pac from Streptomyces; confers resistance to puromycin
   2665..2782    +  misc_feature   cPPT/CTS: central polypurine tract and central termination sequence of HIV-1
   2847..2913    +  CDS            small t antigen (fragment): SV40 (simian virus 40) small t antigen
   2920..4098    +  promoter       EF-1α promoter: strong constitutive promoter for human elongation factor EF-1α
   4115..5173    +  CDS            ZNF195 (fragment): ZN195_HUMAN - Also known as ZNFP104. Experimental evidence at protein level: Swiss-Prot protein existence level 1. May be involved in transcriptional regulation. From Homo sapiens (Human).
   5801..5854    +  promoter       U6 promoter (fragment): RNA polymerase III promoter for human U6 snRNA
   5896..6484    +  misc_feature   WPRE: woodchuck hepatitis virus posttranscriptional regulatory element
   6535..6554    +  misc_feature   cPPT/CTS (fragment): central polypurine tract and central termination sequence of HIV-1
   6556..6789    +  LTR            3' LTR (ΔU3): self-inactivating 3' long terminal repeat (LTR) from HIV-1
   6867..6988    +  polyA_signal   SV40 poly(A) signal: SV40 polyadenylation signal
   7028..7163    +  rep_origin     SV40 ori: SV40 origin of replication
   7184..7202    -  promoter       T7 promoter: promoter for bacteriophage T7 RNA polymerase
   7210..7365    +  CDS            lacZα (fragment): LacZα fragment of β-galactosidase; lacZ fragment
   7370..7798    +  rep_origin     f1 ori (sequence partly withheld): f1 bacteriophage origin of replication; arrow indicates direction of (+) strand synthesis
   7851..7955    +  promoter       AmpR promoter: bla
   7956..8816    +  CDS            AmpR: β-lactamase; bla; confers resistance to ampicillin, carbenicillin, and related antibiotics
   8987..9575    +  rep_origin     ori: high-copy-number ColE1/pMB1/pBR322/pUC origin of replication
   9758..9850    +  CDS            lacI (fragment): lac repressor; lacI; The lac repressor binds to the lac operator to inhibit transcription in E. coli. This inhibition can be relieved by adding lactose or isopropyl-β-D-thiogalactopyranoside (IPTG).
   9863..9884    +  protein_bind   CAP binding site: CAP binding activates transcription in the presence of cAMP. E. coli catabolite activator protein
   9899..9929    +  promoter       lac promoter: promoter for the E. coli lac operon
   9937..9953    +  protein_bind   lac operator: The lac repressor binds to the lac operator to inhibit transcription in E. coli. This inhibition can be relieved by adding lactose or isopropyl-β-D-thiogalactopyranoside (IPTG). lac repressor encoded by lacI
   9998..10016   +  promoter       T3 promoter: promoter for bacteriophage T3 RNA polymerase
>Addgene plasmid #143137 | TFORF1596 | addgene full sequence | sequence record 397806 | Addgene NGS Result
TTAATGTAGTCTTATGCAATACTCTTGTAGTCTTGCAACATGGTAACGATGAGTTAGCAACATGCCTTAC
AAGGAGAGAAAAAGCACCGTGCATGCCGATTGGTGGAAGTAAGGTGGTACGATCGTGCCTTATTAGGAAG
GCAACAGACGGGTCTGACATGGATTGGACGAACCACTGAATTGCCGCATTGCAGAGATATTGTATTTAAG
TGCCTAGCTCGATACATAAACGGGTCTCTCTGGTTAGACCAGATCTGAGCCTGGGAGCTCTCTGGCTAAC
TAGGGAACCCACTGCTTAAGCCTCAATAAAGCTTGCCTTGAGTGCTTCAAGTAGTGTGTGCCCGTCTGTT
GTGTGACTCTGGTAACTAGAGATCCCTCAGACCCTTTTAGTCAGTGTGGAAAATCTCTAGCAGTGGCGCC
CGAACAGGGACTTGAAAGCGAAAGGGAAACCAGAGGAGCTCTCTCGACGCAGGACTCGGCTTGCTGAAGC
GCGCACGGCAAGAGGCGAGGGGCGGCGACTGGTGAGTACGCCAAAAATTTTGACTAGCGGAGGCTAGAAG
GAGAGAGATGGGTGCGAGAGCGTCAGTATTAAGCGGGGGAGAATTAGATCGCGATGGGAAAAAATTCGGT
TAAGGCCAGGGGGAAAGAAAAAATATAAATTAAAACATATAGTATGGGCAAGCAGGGAGCTAGAACGATT
CGCAGTTAATCCTGGCCTGTTAGAAACATCAGAAGGCTGTAGACAAATACTGGGACAGCTACAACCATCC
CTTCAGACAGGATCAGAAGAACTTAGATCATTATATAATACAGTAGCAACCCTCTATTGTGTGCATCAAA
GGATAGAGATAAAAGACACCAAGGAAGCTTTAGACAAGATAGAGGAAGAGCAAAACAAAAGTAAGACCAC
CGCACAGCAAGCGGCCGCTGATCTTCAGACCTGGAGGAGGAGATATGAGGGACAATTGGAGAAGTGAATT
ATATAAATATAAAGTAGTAAAAATTGAACCATTAGGAGTAGCACCCACCAAGGCAAAGAGAAGAGTGGTG
CAGAGAGAAAAAAGAGCAGTGGGAATAGGAGCTTTGTTCCTTGGGTTCTTGGGAGCAGCAGGAAGCACTA
TGGGCGCAGCGTCAATGACGCTGACGGTACAGGCCAGACAATTATTGTCTGGTATAGTGCAGCAGCAGAA
CAATTTGCTGAGGGCTATTGAGGCGCAACAGCATCTGTTGCAACTCACAGTCTGGGGCATCAAGCAGCTC
CAGGCAAGAATCCTGGCTGTGGAAAGATACCTAAAGGATCAACAGCTCCTGGGGATTTGGGGTTGCTCTG
GAAAACTCATTTGCACCACTGCTGTGCCTTGGAATGCTAGTTGGAGTAATAAATCTCTGGAACAGATTTG
GAATCACACGACCTGGATGGAGTGGGACAGAGAAATTAACAATTACACAAGCTTAATACACTCCTTAATT
GAAGAATCGCAAAACCAGCAAGAAAAGAATGAACAAGAATTATTGGAATTAGATAAATGGGCAAGTTTGT
GGAATTGGTTTAACATAACAAATTGGCTGTGGTATATAAAATTATTCATAATGATAGTAGGAGGCTTGGT
AGGTTTAAGAATAGTTTTTGCTGTACTTTCTATAGTGAATAGAGTTAGGCAGGGATATTCACCATTATCG
TTTCAGACCCACCTCCCAACCCCGAGGGGACCCATGCATTGCATCTCAATTAGTCAGCAACCAGGTGTGG
AAAGTCCCCAGGCTCCCCAGCAGGCAGAAGTATGCAAAGCATGCGTCTCAATTAGTCAGCAACCATAGTC
CCGCCCCTAACTCCGCCCATCCCGCCCCTAACTCCGCCCAGTTCCGCCCATTCTCCGCCCCATGGCTGAC
TAATTTTTTTTATTTATGCAGAGGCCGAGGCCGCCTCGGCCTCTGAGCTATTCCAGAAGTAGTGAGGAGG
CTTTTTTGGAGGCCTAGGCTTTTGCAAAAAGCTTTCTAGAGGTACCACCGGAGCTTACCATGACCGAGTA
CAAGCCCACGGTGCGCCTCGCCACCCGCGACGACGTCCCCAGGGCCGTACGCACCCTCGCCGCCGCGTTC
GCCGACTACCCCGCCACGCGCCACACCGTCGATCCGGACCGCCACATCGAGCGGGTCACCGAGCTGCAAG
AACTCTTCCTCACGCGCGTCGGGCTCGACATCGGCAAGGTGTGGGTCGCGGACGACGGCGCCGCCGTGGC
GGTCTGGACCACGCCGGAGAGCGTCGAAGCGGGGGCGGTGTTCGCCGAGATCGGCCCGCGCATGGCCGAG
TTGAGCGGTTCCCGGCTGGCCGCGCAGCAACAGATGGAAGGCCTCCTGGCGCCGCACCGGCCCAAGGAGC
CCGCGTGGTTCCTGGCCACCGTCGGCGTCTCGCCCGACCACCAGGGCAAGGGTCTGGGCAGCGCCGTCGT
GCTCCCCGGAGTGGAGGCGGCCGAGCGCGCCGGGGTGCCCGCCTTCCTGGAGACCTCCGCGCCCCGCAAC
CTCCCCTTCTACGAGCGGCTCGGCTTCACCGTCACCGCCGACGTCGAGGTGCCCGAAGGACCGCGCACCT
GGTGCATGACCCGCAAGCCCGGTGCCAGTTAACGAATTCTAGATCTTGAGACAAATGGCAGTATTCATCC
ACAATTTTAAAAGAAAAGGGGGGATTGGGGGGTACAGTGCAGGGGAAAGAATAGTAGACATAATAGCAAC
AGACATACAAACTAAAGAATTACAAAAACAAATTACAAAAATTCAAAATTTTCGGGTTTATTACAGGGAC
AGCAGAGATCCACTTTGGCGCCGGCTCGAGGCCTGCAGGTGCAAAGATGGATAAAGTTTTAAACAGAGAG
GAATCTTTGCAGCTAATGGACCTTCTAGGTCTTGAAAGGAGTGGGAATTGGCTCCGGTGCCCGTCAGTGG
GCAGAGCGCACATCGCCCACAGTCCCCGAGAAGTTGGGGGGAGGGGTCGGCAATTGAACCGGTGCCTAGA
GAAGGTGGCGCGGGGTAAACTGGGAAAGTGATGTCGTGTACTGGCTCCGCCTTTTTCCCGAGGGTGGGGG
AGAACCGTATATAAGTGCAGTAGTCGCCGTGAACGTTCTTTTTCGCAACGGGTTTGCCGCCAGAACACAG
GTAAGTGCCGTGTGTGGTTCCCGCGGGCCTGGCCTCTTTACGGGTTATGGCCCTTGCGTGCCTTGAATTA
CTTCCACCTGGCTGCAGTACGTGATTCTTGATCCCGAGCTTCGGGTTGGAAGTGGGTGGGAGAGTTCGAG
GCCTTGCGCTTAAGGAGCCCCTTCGCCTCGTGCTTGAGTTGAGGCCTGGCCTGGGCGCTGGGGCCGCCGC
GTGCGAATCTGGTGGCACCTTCGCGCCTGTCTCGCTGCTTTCGATAAGTCTCTAGCCATTTAAAATTTTT
GATGACCTGCTGCGACGCTTTTTTTCTGGCAAGATAGTCTTGTAAATGCGGGCCAAGATCTGCACACTGG
TATTTCGGTTTTTGGGGCCGCGGGCGGCGACGGGGCCCGTGCGTCCCAGCGCACATGTTCGGCGAGGCGG
GGCCTGCGAGCGCGGCCACCGAGAATCGGACGGGGGTAGTCTCAAGCTGGCCGGCCTGCTCTGGTGCCTG
GCCTCGCGCCGCCGTGTATCGCCCCGCCCTGGGCGGCAAGGCTGGCCCGGTCGGCACCAGTTGCGTGAGC
GGAAAGATGGCCGCTTCCCGGCCCTGCTGCAGGGAGCTCAAAATGGAGGACGCGGCGCTCGGGAGAGCGG
GCGGGTGAGTCACCCACACAAAGGAAAAGGGCCTTTCCGTCCTCAGCCGTCGCTTCATGTGACTCCACGG
AGTACCGGGCGCCGTCCAGGCACCTCGATTAGTTCTCGAGCTTTTGGAGTACGTCGTCTTTAGGTTGGGG
GGAGGGGTTTTATGCGATGGAGTTTCCCCACACTGAGTGGGTGGAGACTGAAGTTAGGCCAGCTTGGCAC
TTGATGTAATTCTCCTTGGAATTTGCCCTTTTTGAGTTTGGATCTTGGTTCATTCTCAAGCCTCAGACAG
TGGTTCAAAGTTTTTTTCTTCCATTTCAGGTGTCGTGAGGCTAGCACCGCCACCATGACTCTGTTGACGT
TCAGGGATGTGGCCATAGAATTCTCCCTGGAGGAGTGGAAATGCCTGGACCTCGCTCAGCAGAATTTGTA
CAGGGATGTGATGTTGGAGAACTACAGAAACTTGTTCTCCGTTGGTCTCACTGTCTGTAAGCCAGGCCTG
ATCACCTGCCTGGAGCAACGAAAAGAGCCCTGGAATGTGAAGAGACAGGAGGCAGCAGACGGACATCCAG
CTATGTCTTCTCATTTTACCCAAGACCTTCTGCCAGAGCAGGGCATACAAGATGCATTCCCAAAAAGAAT
ACTGAGAGGATATGGAAATTGTGGCCTTGATAATTTATATTTAAGGAAAGACTGGGAAAGTTTAGATGAG
TGTAAGTTGCAAAAAGATTATAATGGACTTAACCAATGTTCATCAACTACCCATAGCAAAATCTTTCAAT
ATAATAAATATGTTAAAATCTTTGATAACTTTTCAAATTTACATAGACGTAATATAAGTAATACTGGAGA
GAAACCTTTCAAATGTCAAGAATGTGGCAAATCCTTTCAAATGCTCTCATTCCTAACTGAACATCAGAAA
ATTCACACTGGAAAAAAATTCCAAAAATGTGGAGAATGTGGCAAAACCTTTATCCAGTGCTCACACTTTA
CTGAACCTGAGAACATTGACACTGGAGAGAAACCTTACAAGTGTCAAGAATGTAACAACGTCATTAAAAC
TTGCTCAGTCCTTACTAAAAATAGAATTTATGCCGGAGGGGAACATTACAGATGTGAAGAATTTGGCAAA
GTATTTAACCAGTGCTCCCACCTTACTGAACATGAGCATGGTACTGAGGAAAAACCCTGCAAATATGAAG
AGTGCAGCAGTGTCTTTATCTCTTGCTCAAGCCTTTCTAATCAACAGATGATTCTTGCTGGAGAGAAGCT
CTCCAAATGTGAAACATGGTACAAAGGTTTTAACCACAGCCCAAATCCTTCCAAACACCAGAGAAATGAG
ATTGGAGGGAAACCTTTCAAATGTGAGGAATGTGACAGCATCTTCAAGTGGTTCTCAGACCTTACTAAAC
ATAAGAGAATTCACACTGGTGAGAAACCATACAAATGTGACGAATGTGGGAAAGCCTATACACAGTCCTC
ACACCTCAGTGAACACAGGAGGATTCACACCGGAGAGAAACCCTACCAATGTGAAGAATGTGGGAAGGTC
TTCAGAACTTGCTCAAGCCTTTCTAACCATAAGAGAACTCATTCTGAAGAAAAACCCTACACGTGTGAAG
AATGTGGCAACATCTTTAAGCAGTTATCAGACCTCACTAAGCATAAGAAAACCCATACTGGAGAGAAGCC
CTACAAATGTGACGAATGTGGAAAAAACTTTACCCAGTCCTCCAACCTTATTGTACATAAGAGAATTCAT
ACTGGAGAGAAACCCTACAAGTGTGAAGAATGTGGCAGAGTCTTCATGTGGTTCTCAGACATTACCAAAC
ATAAGAAAACCCATACTGGAGAGAAACCCTACAAATGTGACGAATGTGGAAAAAACTTTACCCAGTCCTC
AAACCTTATTGTACATAAGAGAATTCATACTGGAGAGAAACCCTACAAGTGTGAAAAGTGTGGCAAAGCC
TTCACCCAGTTCTCACACCTGACTGTACATGAAAGCATTCATACTTAGTAATGAACTAGTCCGTAACTTG
AAAGTATTTCGATTTCTTGGCTTTATATATCTTGTGGAAAGGACGACGGAAGTTCCAGAGTTGACTGACA
ACGCGTTAAGTCGACAATCAACCTCTGGATTACAAAATTTGTGAAAGATTGACTGGTATTCTTAACTATG
TTGCTCCTTTTACGCTATGTGGATACGCTGCTTTAATGCCTTTGTATCATGCTATTGCTTCCCGTATGGC
TTTCATTTTCTCCTCCTTGTATAAATCCTGGTTGCTGTCTCTTTATGAGGAGTTGTGGCCCGTTGTCAGG
CAACGTGGCGTGGTGTGCACTGTGTTTGCTGACGCAACCCCCACTGGTTGGGGCATTGCCACCACCTGTC
AGCTCCTTTCCGGGACTTTCGCTTTCCCCCTCCCTATTGCCACGGCGGAACTCATCGCCGCCTGCCTTGC
CCGCTGCTGGACAGGGGCTCGGCTGTTGGGCACTGACAATTCCGTGGTGTTGTCGGGGAAATCATCGTCC
TTTCCTTGGCTGCTCGCCTGTGTTGCCACCTGGATTCTGCGCGGGACGTCCTTCTGCTACGTCCCTTCGG
CCCTCAATCCAGCGGACCTTCCTTCCCGCGGCCTGCTGCCGGCTCTGCGGCCTCTTCCGCGTCTTCGCCT
TCGCCCTCAGACGAGTCGGATCTCCCTTTGGGCCGCCTCCCCGCGTCGACTTTAAGACCAATGACTTACA
AGGCAGCTGTAGATCTTAGCCACTTTTTAAAAGAAAAGGGGGGACTGGAAGGGCTAATTCACTCCCAACG
AAGACAAGATCTGCTTTTTGCTTGTACTGGGTCTCTCTGGTTAGACCAGATCTGAGCCTGGGAGCTCTCT
GGCTAACTAGGGAACCCACTGCTTAAGCCTCAATAAAGCTTGCCTTGAGTGCTTCAAGTAGTGTGTGCCC
GTCTGTTGTGTGACTCTGGTAACTAGAGATCCCTCAGACCCTTTTAGTCAGTGTGGAAAATCTCTAGCAG
TACGTATAGTAGTTCATGTCATCTTATTATTCAGTATTTATAACTTGCAAAGAAATGAATATCAGAGAGT
GAGAGGAACTTGTTTATTGCAGCTTATAATGGTTACAAATAAAGCAATAGCATCACAAATTTCACAAATA
AAGCATTTTTTTCACTGCATTCTAGTTGTGGTTTGTCCAAACTCATCAATGTATCTTATCATGTCTGGCT
CTAGCTATCCCGCCCCTAACTCCGCCCATCCCGCCCCTAACTCCGCCCAGTTCCGCCCATTCTCCGCCCC
ATGGCTGACTAATTTTTTTTATTTATGCAGAGGCCGAGGCCGCCTCGGCCTCTGAGCTATTCCAGAAGTA
GTGAGGAGGCTTTTTTGGAGGCCTAGGGACGTACCCAATTCGCCCTATAGTGAGTCGTATTACGCGCGCT
CACTGGCCGTCGTTTTACAACGTCGTGACTGGGAAAACCCTGGCGTTACCCAACTTAATCGCCTTGCAGC
ACATCCCCCTTTCGCCAGCTGGCGTAATAGCGAAGAGGCCCGCACCGATCGCCCTTCCCAACAGTTGCGC
AGCCTGAATGGCGAATGGG
[124 nt withheld, positions 7370-7493]
C
[91 nt withheld, positions 7495-7585]
A
[49 nt withheld, positions 7587-7635]
CCTTTGACGTTGGAGTCCACGTTCTTT
[37 nt withheld, positions 7663-7699]
ACCCTATCTCGGTCTATTCTTTTGATTTATAAGGGATTTTGCCGATTTCGGCCTATTGGTTAAAAAATGA
GCTGATTTAACAAAAATTTAACGCGAATTTTAACAAAATATTAACGCTTACAATTTAGGTGGCACTTTTC
GGGGAAATGTGCGCGGAACCCCTATTTGTTTATTTTTCTAAATACATTCAAATATGTATCCGCTCATGAG
ACAATAACCCTGATAAATGCTTCAATAATATTGAAAAAGGAAGAGTATGAGTATTCAACATTTCCGTGTC
GCCCTTATTCCCTTTTTTGCGGCATTTTGCCTTCCTGTTTTTGCTCACCCAGAAACGCTGGTGAAAGTAA
AAGATGCTGAAGATCAGTTGGGTGCACGAGTGGGTTACATCGAACTGGATCTCAACAGCGGTAAGATCCT
TGAGAGTTTTCGCCCCGAAGAACGTTTTCCAATGATGAGCACTTTTAAAGTTCTGCTATGTGGCGCGGTA
TTATCCCGTATTGACGCCGGGCAAGAGCAACTCGGTCGCCGCATACACTATTCTCAGAATGACTTGGTTG
AGTACTCACCAGTCACAGAAAAGCATCTTACGGATGGCATGACAGTAAGAGAATTATGCAGTGCTGCCAT
AACCATGAGTGATAACACTGCGGCCAACTTACTTCTGACAACGATCGGAGGACCGAAGGAGCTAACCGCT
TTTTTGCACAACATGGGGGATCATGTAACTCGCCTTGATCGTTGGGAACCGGAGCTGAATGAAGCCATAC
CAAACGACGAGCGTGACACCACGATGCCTGTAGCAATGGCAACAACGTTGCGCAAACTATTAACTGGCGA
ACTACTTACTCTAGCTTCCCGGCAACAATTAATAGACTGGATGGAGGCGGATAAAGTTGCAGGACCACTT
CTGCGCTCGGCCCTTCCGGCTGGCTGGTTTATTGCTGATAAATCTGGAGCCGGTGAGCGTGGGTCTCGCG
GTATCATTGCAGCACTGGGGCCAGATGGTAAGCCCTCCCGTATCGTAGTTATCTACACGACGGGGAGTCA
GGCAACTATGGATGAACGAAATAGACAGATCGCTGAGATAGGTGCCTCACTGATTAAGCATTGGTAACTG
TCAGACCAAGTTTACTCATATATACTTTAGATTGATTTAAAACTTCATTTTTAATTTAAAAGGATCTAGG
TGAAGATCCTTTTTGATAATCTCATGACCAAAATCCCTTAACGTGAGTTTTCGTTCCACTGAGCGTCAGA
CCCCGTAGAAAAGATCAAAGGATCTTCTTGAGATCCTTTTTTTCTGCGCGTAATCTGCTGCTTGCAAACA
AAAAAACCACCGCTACCAGCGGTGGTTTGTTTGCCGGATCAAGAGCTACCAACTCTTTTTCCGAAGGTAA
CTGGCTTCAGCAGAGCGCAGATACCAAATACTGTTCTTCTAGTGTAGCCGTAGTTAGGCCACCACTTCAA
GAACTCTGTAGCACCGCCTACATACCTCGCTCTGCTAATCCTGTTACCAGTGGCTGCTGCCAGTGGCGAT
AAGTCGTGTCTTACCGGGTTGGACTCAAGACGATAGTTACCGGATAAGGCGCAGCGGTCGGGCTGAACGG
GGGGTTCGTGCACACAGCCCAGCTTGGAGCGAACGACCTACACCGAACTGAGATACCTACAGCGTGAGCT
ATGAGAAAGCGCCACGCTTCCCGAAGGGAGAAAGGCGGACAGGTATCCGGTAAGCGGCAGGGTCGGAACA
GGAGAGCGCACGAGGGAGCTTCCAGGGGGAAACGCCTGGTATCTTTATAGTCCTGTCGGGTTTCGCCACC
TCTGACTTGAGCGTCGATTTTTGTGATGCTCGTCAGGGGGGCGGAGCCTATGGAAAAACGCCAGCAACGC
GGCCTTTTTACGGTTCCTGGCCTTTTGCTGGCCTTTTGCTCACATGTTCTTTCCTGCGTTATCCCCTGAT
TCTGTGGATAACCGTATTACCGCCTTTGAGTGAGCTGATACCGCTCGCCGCAGCCGAACGACCGAGCGCA
GCGAGTCAGTGAGCGAGGAAGCGGAAGAGCGCCCAATACGCAAACCGCCTCTCCCCGCGCGTTGGCCGAT
TCATTAATGCAGCTGGCACGACAGGTTTCCCGACTGGAAAGCGGGCAGTGAGCGCAACGCAATTAATGTG
AGTTAGCTCACTCATTAGGCACCCCAGGCTTTACACTTTATGCTTCCGGCTCGTATGTTGTGTGGAATTG
TGAGCGGATAACAATTTCACACAGGAAACAGCTATGACCATGATTACGCCAAGCGCGCAATTAACCCTCA
CTAAAGGGAACAAAAGCTGGAGCTGCAAGC
