>Addgene plasmid #143137 | TFORF1596 | depositor partial sequence | sequence record 281549 | Insert
ACCGCCACCATGACTCTGTTGACGTTCAGGGATGTGGCCATAGAATTCTCCCTGGAGGAGTGGAAATGCC
TGGACCTCGCTCAGCAGAATTTGTACAGGGATGTGATGTTGGAGAACTACAGAAACTTGTTCTCCGTTGG
TCTCACTGTCTGTAAGCCAGGCCTGATCACCTGCCTGGAGCAACGAAAAGAGCCCTGGAATGTGAAGAGA
CAGGAGGCAGCAGACGGACATCCAGCTATGTCTTCTCATTTTACCCAAGACCTTCTGCCAGAGCAGGGCA
TACAAGATGCATTCCCAAAAAGAATACTGAGAGGATATGGAAATTGTGGCCTTGATAATTTATATTTAAG
GAAAGACTGGGAAAGTTTAGATGAGTGTAAGTTGCAAAAAGATTATAATGGACTTAACCAATGTTCATCA
ACTACCCATAGCAAAATCTTTCAATATAATAAATATGTTAAAATCTTTGATAACTTTTCAAATTTACATA
GACGTAATATAAGTAATACTGGAGAGAAACCTTTCAAATGTCAAGAATGTGGCAAATCCTTTCAAATGCT
CTCATTCCTAACTGAACATCAGAAAATTCACACTGGAAAAAAATTCCAAAAATGTGGAGAATGTGGCAAA
ACCTTTATCCAGTGCTCACACTTTACTGAACCTGAGAACATTGACACTGGAGAGAAACCTTACAAGTGTC
AAGAATGTAACAACGTCATTAAAACTTGCTCAGTCCTTACTAAAAATAGAATTTATGCCGGAGGGGAACA
TTACAGATGTGAAGAATTTGGCAAAGTATTTAACCAGTGCTCCCACCTTACTGAACATGAGCATGGTACT
GAGGAAAAACCCTGCAAATATGAAGAGTGCAGCAGTGTCTTTATCTCTTGCTCAAGCCTTTCTAATCAAC
AGATGATTCTTGCTGGAGAGAAGCTCTCCAAATGTGAAACATGGTACAAAGGTTTTAACCACAGCCCAAA
TCCTTCCAAACACCAGAGAAATGAGATTGGAGGGAAACCTTTCAAATGTGAGGAATGTGACAGCATCTTC
AAGTGGTTCTCAGACCTTACTAAACATAAGAGAATTCACACTGGTGAGAAACCATACAAATGTGACGAAT
GTGGGAAAGCCTATACACAGTCCTCACACCTCAGTGAACACAGGAGGATTCACACCGGAGAGAAACCCTA
CCAATGTGAAGAATGTGGGAAGGTCTTCAGAACTTGCTCAAGCCTTTCTAACCATAAGAGAACTCATTCT
GAAGAAAAACCCTACACGTGTGAAGAATGTGGCAACATCTTTAAGCAGTTATCAGACCTCACTAAGCATA
AGAAAACCCATACTGGAGAGAAGCCCTACAAATGTGACGAATGTGGAAAAAACTTTACCCAGTCCTCCAA
CCTTATTGTACATAAGAGAATTCATACTGGAGAGAAACCCTACAAGTGTGAAGAATGTGGCAGAGTCTTC
ATGTGGTTCTCAGACATTACCAAACATAAGAAAACCCATACTGGAGAGAAACCCTACAAATGTGACGAAT
GTGGAAAAAACTTTACCCAGTCCTCAAACCTTATTGTACATAAGAGAATTCATACTGGAGAGAAACCCTA
CAAGTGTGAAAAGTGTGGCAAAGCCTTCACCCAGTTCTCACACCTGACTGTACATGAAAGCATTCATACT
TAGTAATGAACTAGTCCGTAACTTGAAAGTATTTCGATTTCTTGGCTTTATATATCTTGTGGAAAGGACG
ACGGAAGTTCCAGAGTTGACTGACA
