>Addgene plasmid #143137 | TFORF1596 | depositor partial sequence | sequence record 281550 | Barcode
CGGAAGTTCCAGAGTTGACTGACA
